>Addgene plasmid #23758 | pDONR223-RPS6KA5 | depositor partial sequence | sequence record 10891 | Author sequence
ATGGAGGAGGAGGGTGGCAGCAGCGGCGGCGCCGCGGGGACCAGCGCGGACGGCGGCGACGGAGGAGAGC
AGCTCCTCACTGTCAAGCACGAGCTGCGGACTGCTAATTTGACAGGACATGCTGAGAAGGTGGGAATAGA
AAATTTTGAGCTCCTGAAGGTCCTAGGAACTGGAGCTTATGGAAAAGTATTTCTAGTTCGTAAAATAAGT
GGCCATGATACTGGAAAGCTGTATGCCATGAAAGTTTTGAAAAAGGCAACAATCGTTCAAAAGGCCAAAA
CCACAGAGCATACAAGGACAGAACGACAAGTCCTGGAACACATTAGGCAGTCGCCATTTTTGGTAACATT
ACATTATGCTTTCCAGACAGAAACCAAACTTCATCTCATTTTAGATTATATAAATGGTGGTGAACTTTTT
ACTCATCTTTCTCAAAGAGAGCGTTTCACAGAGCATGAGGTGCAGATTTATGTTGGAGAGATTGTGCTTG
CCCTCGAACATCTCCACAAGTTGGGGATTATATATCGTGATATTAAGCTTGAGAATATTCTACTTGATTC
TAATGGCCATGTGGTGCTGACAGATTTTGGTCTGAGTAAGGAGTTTGTGGCTGATGAAACTGAAAGAGCA
TATTCCTTTTGTGGAACTATTGAATACATGGCACCAGATATTGTCAGAGGGGGAGATTCAGGACATGACA
AGGCAGTTGACTGGTGGAGTTTGGGTGTTCTAATGTATGAATTACTAACTGGAGCATCTCCTTTCACTGT
TGATGGAGAAAAAAATTCCCAAGCTGAGATATCTAGGAGAATATTAAAAAGTGAGCCTCCATATCCCCAA
GAAATGAGTGCTTTAGCGAAAGACCTAATTCAGCGTCTTTTGATGAAAGATCCCAAGAAGAGATTGGGAT
GTGGTCCACGTGATGCAGATGAAATCAAAGAACATCTCTTCTTTCAGAAAATAAATTGGGATGATTTAGC
CGCCAAAAAAGTGCCTGCACCATTTAAGCCAGTCATTCGAGATGAATTAGATGTGAGTAACTTTGCAGAA
GAGTTCACAGAAATGGATCCCACTTATTCTCCCGCAGCCCTGCCCCAGAGTTCTGAGAAGCTGTTTCAGG
GCTATTCCTTTGTTGCTCCTTCCATCCTATTCAAGCGTAATGCAGCTGTCATAGACCCTCTTCAGTTTCA
CATGGGAGTTGAACGTCCTGGAGTGACAAATGTTGCCAGGAGTGCAATGATGAAGGACTCTCCATTCTAT
CAACACTATGACCTAGATTTGAAGGACAAACCCCTGGGAGAAGGTAGTTTTTCAATTTGTCGAAAGTGTG
TGCATAAAAAAAGTAACCAAGCTTTTGCAGTCAAAATAATCAGCAAAAGGATGGAAGCCAATACTCAAAA
GGAAATAACAGCTCTGAAACTCTGTGAAGGACACCCCAATATTGTGAAGTTGCATGAAGTTTTTCATGAT
CAGCTTCACACGTTTCTAGTGATGGAACTTCTGAATGGAGGAGAACTGTTTGAGCGCATTAAGAAAAAGA
AGCACTTCAGTGAGACGGAAGCCAGCTACATCATGAGGAAGCTTGTTTCAGCTGTAAGCCACATGCATGA
TGTTGGAGTGGTGCACAGGGATCTGAAACCTGAGGTATAA
