>Addgene plasmid #23758 | pDONR223-RPS6KA5 | addgene partial sequence | sequence record 29604 | 23758 with M13pUc-fwd
TCGGGCCCAATAATGATTTTATTTTGACTGATAGTGACCTGTTCGTTGCAACAAATTGATGAGCAATGCT
TTTTTATAATGCCAACTTTGTACAAAAAAGTTGGCATGGAGGAGGAGGGTGGCAGCAGCGGCGGCGCCGC
GGGGACCAGCGCGGACGGCGGCGACGGAGGAGAGCAGCTCCTCACTGTCAAGCACGAGCTGCGGACTGCT
AATTTGACAGGACATGCTGAGAAGGTGGGAATAGAAAATTTTGAGCTCCTGAAGGTCCTAGGAACTGGAG
CTTATGGAAAAGTATTTCTAGTTCGTAAAATAAGTGGCCATGATACTGGAAAGCTGTATGCCATGAAAGT
TTTGAAAAAGGCAACAATCGTTCAAAAGGCCAAAACCACAGAGCATACAAGGACAGAACGACAAGTCCTG
GAACACATTAGGCAGTCGCCATTTTTGGTAACATTACATTATGCTTTCCAGACAGAAACCAAACTTCATC
TCATTTTAGATTATATAAATGGTGGTGAACTTTTTACTCATCTTTCTCAAAGAGAGCGTTTCACAGAGCA
TGAGGTGCAGATTTATGTTGGAGAGATTGTGCTTGCCCTCGAACATCTCCACAAGTTGGGGATTATATAT
CGTGATATTAAGCTTGAGAATATTCTACTTGATTCTAATGGCCATGTGGTGCTGACAGATTTTGGTCTGA
GTAAGGAGTTTGTGGCTGATGAAACTGAAAGAGCATATTCCTTTTGTGGAACTATTGAATACATGGCACC
AGATATTGTCAGAGGG
