[The description below was written by a language model from this plasmid's Addgene catalogue record.]
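Description:
pDONR223-RPS6KA5 is a Gateway entry clone built in the pDONR223 donor backbone (about 5 kb without insert), carrying the human RPS6KA5 open reading frame, which encodes ribosomal protein S6 kinase, 90 kDa, polypeptide 5, also known as MSK1. The plasmid is maintained in E. coli at high copy number under spectinomycin selection. The recorded insert is about 1.65 kb and was introduced by Gateway recombination, so in the resulting entry clone the ORF should be flanked by attL-type recombination sites that allow transfer into attR-containing destination vectors through an LR reaction. No feature table is supplied, so the exact site positions, origin of replication and other backbone elements cannot be confirmed from the record. M13 forward and reverse primer sites flank the cloning region for sequence verification.

The ORF has no stop codon. This "open" format lets the coding sequence be recombined in frame with a C-terminal epitope tag and stop codon provided by the chosen destination vector. The entry clone has no stated promoter for driving the insert in mammalian cells, and the depositors note that it should not be transfected directly; it serves as a shuttle and archival form of the gene. They point to a companion set of lentiviral destination vectors (pLX301 to pLX304), obtained separately, for expressing the ORF in mammalian cells. The clone belongs to a kit-style ORF collection associated with a study of MAP kinase pathway reactivation as a mechanism of resistance to RAF inhibition, consistent with use in systematic kinase overexpression screens.
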