Addgene plasmid #23758: pDONR223-RPS6KA5
Depositing lab: William Hahn & David Root. Depositing organization: Dana-Farber Cancer Institute. Publication: COT drives resistance to RAF inhibition through MAP kinase pathway reactivation. Johannessen CM, Boehm JS, Kim SY, Thomas SR, Wardwell L, Johnson LA, Emery CM, Stransky N, Cogdill AP, Barretina J, Caponigro G, Hieronymus H, Murray RR, Salehi-Ashtiani K, Hill DE, Vidal M, Zhao JJ, Yang X, Alkan O, Kim S, Harris JL, Wilson CJ, Myer VE, Finan PM, Root DE, Roberts TM, Golub T, Flaherty KT, Dummer R, Weber BL, Sellers WR, Schlegel R, Wargo JA, Hahn WC, Garraway LA. Nature. 2010 Dec 16;468(7326):968-72. doi: 10.1038/nature09627 PubMed 21107320.
Backbone
  Vector backbone: pDONR223
  Backbone manufacturer: Invitrogen
  Backbone size w/o insert (bp): 5005
  Vector type: Gateway Donor vector
Growth in bacteria
  Bacterial resistance: Spectinomycin, 50 μg/mL
  Growth temperature: 37°C
  Growth strain: DH5alpha
  Copy number: High Copy
Gene/Insert
  Gene/Insert name: RPS6KA5 (alt name: ribosomal protein S6 kinase, 90kDa, polypeptide 5)
  Species: H. sapiens (human)
  Insert size (bp): 1650
  Entrez Gene: RPS6KA5 (a.k.a. MSK1, MSPK1, RLPK)
  Cloning method: Gateway Cloning
  Sequencing primers: 5′ M13pUC-fwd; 3′ M13rev
Terms and licenses: Academic/Nonprofit Terms; Industry Terms: Not Available to Industry
Depositor comments: The ORF has no Stop codon. This design enables easy recombination into a destination vector to add an epitope tag of choice and Stop codon to the ORF. Do NOT use this plasmid directly for transfections. A set of 4 custom lentiviral vectors is available ( pLX301 (http://www.addgene.org/25895/) , pLX302 (http://www.addgene.org/25896/) , pLX303 (http://www.addgene.org/25897/) , pLX304 (http://www.addgene.org/25890/) ) to be used to express these ORFs in mammalian cells. These plasmids are not included in the kit and must be ordered separately.
How to cite: pDONR223-RPS6KA5 was a gift from William Hahn & David Root (Addgene plasmid # 23758 ; http://n2t.net/addgene:23758 ; RRID:Addgene_23758)
